Addgene plasmid #207289: pHCMV_LIV_PrME
Purpose: Mammalian expression of Louping ill virus PrME protein
Depositing lab: Feng Zhang. Publication: Cell type-specific delivery by modular envelope design. Strebinger D, Frangieh CJ, Friedrich MJ, Faure G, Macrae RK, Zhang F. Nat Commun. 2023 Aug 23;14(1):5141. doi: 10.1038/s41467-023-40788-8. PubMed 37612276.
Backbone
  Vector backbone: pHCMV
  Backbone manufacturer: Clontech
  Backbone size w/o insert (bp): 4764
  Vector type: Mammalian Expression
Growth in bacteria
  Bacterial resistance: Ampicillin, 100 μg/mL
  Growth temperature: 37°C
  Growth strain: NEB Stable
  Copy number: High Copy
Gene/Insert
  Gene/Insert name: LIV_PrME
  Species: Louping ill virus
  Insert size (bp): 2046
  Mutation: mammalian codon optimization
  Promoter: CMV promoter
  Cloning method: Restriction Enzyme; 5′ cloning site EcoRI (not destroyed); 3′ cloning site BglII (not destroyed)
Resource information
  A portion of this plasmid was derived from a plasmid made by: synthesis
Terms and licenses: Academic/Nonprofit Terms; Industry Terms: Not Available to Industry
How to cite: pHCMV_LIV_PrME was a gift from Feng Zhang (Addgene plasmid # 207289 ; http://n2t.net/addgene:207289 ; RRID:Addgene_207289)
