[The description below was written by a language model from this plasmid's Addgene catalogue record and pLannotate feature annotations shown in this document.]
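Description:
pHCMV_LIV_PrME is a mammalian expression plasmid built on the pHCMV backbone that carries a synthesized, mammalian codon-optimized coding sequence for the prM and E (PrME) envelope proteins of Louping ill virus, a tick-borne flavivirus. The roughly 2 kb insert was cloned between EcoRI and BglII sites, both retained. It sits downstream of the human cytomegalovirus immediate early enhancer and promoter and a rabbit β-globin intron, and is followed by the rabbit β-globin polyadenylation signal. This arrangement gives strong constitutive transcription with efficient splicing and mRNA processing in transfected mammalian cells. The automated annotation labels the open reading frame as a fragment of the Langat virus polyprotein. This reflects homology to a related flavivirus in the reference database rather than the actual source, which the record gives as Louping ill virus. In flaviviruses, prM acts as a chaperone for E, which mediates receptor binding and endosomal membrane fusion, so the two are expressed together.

The rest of the 6.8 kb plasmid is bacterial maintenance sequence of pBluescript-like origin. It includes a high-copy ColE1/pUC-type origin, an ampicillin resistance gene with its own promoter and an f1 phage origin. Remnants of the lac promoter/operator region, lacZα and lacI fragments, a T7 promoter and part of a multiple cloning site are also present. No mammalian selection marker, epitope tag or reporter is annotated, so the plasmid is suited to transient expression. The associated publication concerns modular envelope design for cell type-specific delivery, which suggests the plasmid supplies a viral envelope glycoprotein for testing or pseudotyping delivery particles, although the record itself states only mammalian expression of the PrME protein.
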