Features (pLannotate 1.2.2; 16 found; start..end, strand, type, name):
     97..476     +  enhancer       CMV enhancer: human cytomegalovirus immediate early enhancer
    477..680     +  promoter       CMV promoter: human cytomegalovirus (CMV) immediate early promoter
    792..1364    +  intron         β-globin intron: intron from rabbit β-globin gene
   1440..3470    +  CDS            POLG_LANVY (fragment): Experimental evidence at protein level: Swiss-Prot protein existence level 1. Envelope protein E binding to host cell surface receptor is followed by virus internalization through clathrin-mediated endocytosis. Envelope protein E is subsequently involved in membrane fusion between virion and host late endosomes. Synthesized as a homodimer with prM which acts as a chaperone for envelope protein E. After cleavage of prM, envelope protein E dissociate from small envelope protein M and homodimerizes (By similarity). From Langat virus (strain Yelantsev).
   3580..3635    +  polyA_signal   β-globin poly(A) signal: rabbit β-globin polyadenylation signal (Gil and Proudfoot, 1987)
   4017..4033    -  protein_bind   lac operator: The lac repressor binds to the lac operator to inhibit transcription in E. coli. This inhibition can be relieved by adding lactose or isopropyl-β-D-thiogalactopyranoside (IPTG). lac repressor encoded by lacI
   4041..4071    -  promoter       lac promoter: promoter for the E. coli lac operon
   4086..4107    -  protein_bind   CAP binding site: CAP binding activates transcription in the presence of cAMP. E. coli catabolite activator protein
   4120..4212    -  CDS            lacI (fragment): lac repressor; lacI; The lac repressor binds to the lac operator to inhibit transcription in E. coli. This inhibition can be relieved by adding lactose or isopropyl-β-D-thiogalactopyranoside (IPTG).
   4395..4983    -  rep_origin     ori: high-copy-number ColE1/pMB1/pBR322/pUC origin of replication
   5154..6014    -  CDS            AmpR: β-lactamase; bla; confers resistance to ampicillin, carbenicillin, and related antibiotics
   6015..6119    -  promoter       AmpR promoter: bla
   6172..6600    -  rep_origin     f1 ori (sequence partly withheld): f1 bacteriophage origin of replication; arrow indicates direction of (+) strand synthesis
   6605..6760    -  CDS            lacZα (fragment): LacZα fragment of β-galactosidase; lacZ fragment
   6768..6786    +  promoter       T7 promoter: promoter for bacteriophage T7 RNA polymerase
   6795..14      +  misc_feature   MCS (fragment) (across the origin): pBluescript multiple cloning site
>Addgene plasmid #207289 | pHCMV_LIV_PrME | addgene full sequence | sequence record 407413 | Addgene NGS Result
GCGGCCGCTCTAGAGAGCTTGGCCCATTGCATACGTTGTATCCATATCATAATATGTACATTTATATTGG
CTCATGTCCAACATTACCGCCATGTTGACATTGATTATTGACTAGTTATTAATAGTAATCAATTACGGGG
TCATTAGTTCATAGCCCATATATGGAGTTCCGCGTTACATAACTTACGGTAAATGGCCCGCCTGGCTGAC
CGCCCAACGACCCCCGCCCATTGACGTCAATAATGACGTATGTTCCCATAGTAACGCCAATAGGGACTTT
CCATTGACGTCAATGGGTGGAGTATTTACGGTAAACTGCCCACTTGGCAGTACATCAAGTGTATCATATG
CCAAGTACGCCCCCTATTGACGTCAATGACGGTAAATGGCCCGCCTGGCATTATGCCCAGTACATGACCT
TATGGGACTTTCCTACTTGGCAGTACATCTACGTATTAGTCATCGCTATTACCATGGTGATGCGGTTTTG
GCAGTACATCAATGGGCGTGGATAGCGGTTTGACTCACGGGGATTTCCAAGTCTCCACCCCATTGACGTC
AATGGGAGTTTGTTTTGGCACCAAAATCAACGGGACTTTCCAAAATGTCGTAACAACTCCGCCCCATTGA
CGCAAATGGGCGGTAGGCGTGTACGGTGGGAGGTCTATATAAGCAGAGCTCGTTTAGTGAACCGTCAGAT
CGCCTGGACACGCCATCCACGCTGTTTTGACCTCCATAGATGACACCGGGACCGATCCAGCCTCCGGTCG
ACCGATCCTGAGAACTTCAGGGTGAGTTTGGGGACCCTTGATTGTTCTTTCTTTTTCGCTATTGTAAAAT
TCATGTTATATGGAGGGGGCAAAGTTTTCAGGGTGTTGTTTAGAATGGGAAGATGTCCCTTGTATCACCA
TGGACCCTCATGATAATTTTGTTTCTTTCACTTTCTACTCTGTTGACAACCATTGTCTCCTCTTATTTTC
TTTTCATTTTCTGTAACTTTTTCGTTAAACTTTAGCTTGCATTTGTAACGAATTTTTAAATTCACTTTTG
TTTATTTGTCAGATTGTAAGTACTTTCTCTAATCACTTTTTTTTCAAGGCAATCAGGGTATATTATATTG
TACTTCAGCACAGTTTTAGAGAACAATTGTTATAATTAAATGATAAGGTAGAATATTTCTGCATATAAAT
TCTGGCTGGCGTGGAAATATTCTTATTGGTAGAAACAACTACACCCTGGTCATCATCCTGCCTTTCTCTT
TATGGTTACAATGATATACACTGTTTGAGATGAGGATAAAATACTCTGAGTCCAAACCGGGCCCCTCTGC
TAACCATGTTCATGCCTTCTTCTCTTTCCTACAGCTCCTGGGCAACGTGCTGGTTGTTGTGCTGTCTCAT
CATTTTGGCAAAGAATTCGCCACCATGGGCTCCGTGACCAACTGGATGAACTGGCTGCTCGTGATTGCTC
TGCTGGGAATGACACTGGCCGCTACAGTGAGAAAGGAGGGCGATGGCACCACCGTGATTAGAGCTGAAGG
AAGAGATGCCGCCACACAAGTGAGAGTGGAAAATGGCACATGCGTGATCCTCGCCACAGATATGGGCAGC
TGGTGCGATGACTCTCTGTCCTACGAGTGCGTCACAATCGAGCAAGGAGAGGAACCCGTGGACGTGGATT
GTTTTTGTAGAAACGTCGACGGCGTCTATCTGGAATACGGCAGATGCGGCAAACAAGAGGGCAGCAGAAC
AAGAAGAAGCGTGCTGATCCCTACCCACGCTCAAGGCGAGCTGACCGGCAGAGGAAGGAAATGGCTCGAG
GGCGACTCTCTGAGAACCCATCTGACAAGAGTCGAAGGCTGGGTGTGGAAGAACAAACTGCTCGCTCTGG
CTATGGTGGCTGTGGTGTGGCTGGCTCTCGAGAGCGTCGTCACAAGAGTGGCCGTGCTGGTCGTGCTGCT
GTGTCTGGCTCCCGTGTATGCCTCTAGATGTACCCACCTCGAAAATAGAGATTTCGTCACCGGCACACAA
GGCACAACCAGAGTGACCCTCGTGCTGGAACTGGGAGGATGCGTGACCATTACAGCCGAGGGCAAACCTT
CCATGGACGTGTGGCTGGACGCTATCTACCAAGAGAGCCCCGCCAAAACAAGGGAATACTGCCTCCACGC
CAAGCTCAGCGAGACCAAAGTGGCTGCCAGATGTCCCACAATGGGCCCCGCCGTGCTGACAGAGGAGAGG
CAGATCGGCACCGTGTGCAAGAGGGACCAGTCCGACAGAGGCTGGGGAAACCACTGTGGACTGTTCGGCA
AAGGATCCATCGTCGCTTGTGTGAAGGCTGCTTGCGAGGCCAAGAAAAAGGCCACCGGCTACGTGTACGA
CGCCAACAAAATCGTGTACACCGTCAAGGTCGAGCCCCATACCGGAGATTACGTCGCTGCCAATGAGACC
CACAAAGGAAGAAAGACCGCTACCTTTACAGTGAGCAGCGAGAAAACCATCCTCACACTGGGCGAGTACG
GCGACGTGTCTCTGCTGTGTAGAGTCGCCAGCGGAGTGGATCTGGCTCAGACCATCATCCTCGAGCTCGA
CAAGACCGCCGAACATCTGCCTACCGCTTGGCAAGTGCATAGAGATTGGTTTAACGACCTCGCCCTCCCT
TGGAAGCACGATGGCAATCCCCACTGGAACAACGCCGAAAGACTGGTGGAGTTCGGAGCCCCCCATGCCG
TGAAAATGGACGTGTACAACCTCGGCGACCAAACCGGCGTGCTGCTGAGAGCTCTGGCCGGCGTGCCCGT
GGCCCACATCGAGGGCAACAAGTACCATCTGAAGTCCGGCCACGTCACATGTGAGGTCGGCCTCGAGAAG
CTGAAGATGAAGGGACTCACCTACACAATGTGCGACAAGAGCAAGTTCGCTTGGAAGAGGACCCCTACAG
ATAGCGGACATGACACCGTGGTGATGGAAGTGACCTTTTCCGGCAGCAAGCCTTGTAGGATCCCCGTGAG
GGCTGTGGCTCATGGCTCCCCCGATGTCAACGTCGCCATGCTGATCACCCCCAACCCCACAATTGAGAAC
GACGGCGGAGGCTTCATCGAGATGCAACTCCCCCCCGGCGACAATATTATCTATGTGGGCGAGCTCAGCC
ATCAATGGTTCCAGACCGGCTCCTCCATCGGCAGAGTGTTCCAGACCACCAGAAAGGGAATCGAGAGGCT
GACCGTGATTGGCGAGCACGCTTGGGATTTCGGAAGCGCCGGAGGCTTCTTTGGCAGCATCGGAAAGGCT
GTGCACACCGTGCTGGGCGGCGCTTTCAACAGCATCTTCGGAGGAGTGGGATTCCTCCCCAAGCTGCTCA
TGGGAGTCGCTCTCGCTTGGCTCGGCCTCAACACAAGAAACCCCACCATGAGCATGAGCTTTCTGCTGGC
CGGCGGACTGGTGCTGGCCATGACACTCGGCGTCGGCGCTTGATGTCTTCCTGGAGCTCCAGTCATTGAC
TATAACGTCTCAGATCTTTTTCCCTCTGCCAAAAATTATGGGGACATCATGAAGCCCCTTGAGCATCTGA
CTTCTGGCTAATAAAGGAAATTTATTTTCATTGCAATAGTGTGTTGGAATTTTTTGTGTCTCTCACTCGG
AAGGACATATGGGAGGGCAAATCATTTAAAACATCAGAATGAGTATTTGGTTTAGAGTTTGGCAACATAT
GCCCATATGCTGGCTGCCATGAACAAAGGTTGGCTATAAAGAGGTCATCAGTATATGAAACAGCCCCCTG
CTGTCCATTCCTTATTCCATAGAAAAGCCTTGACTTGAGGTTAGATTTTTTTTATATTTTGTTTTGTGTT
ATTTTTTTCTTTAACATCCCTAAAATTTTCCTTACATGTTTTACTAGCCAGATTTTTCCTCCTCTCCTGA
CTACTCCCAGTCATAGCTGTCCCTCTTCTCTTATGGAGATCCCTCGACGGATCGGCCGCAATTCGTAATC
ATGTCATAGCTGTTTCCTGTGTGAAATTGTTATCCGCTCACAATTCCACACAACATACGAGCCGGAAGCA
TAAAGTGTAAAGCCTGGGGTGCCTAATGAGTGAGCTAACTCACATTAATTGCGTTGCGCTCACTGCCCGC
TTTCCAGTCGGGAAACCTGTCGTGCCAGCTGCATTAATGAATCGGCCAACGCGCGGGGAGAGGCGGTTTG
CGTATTGGGCGCTCTTCCGCTTCCTCGCTCACTGACTCGCTGCGCTCGGTCGTTCGGCTGCGGCGAGCGG
TATCAGCTCACTCAAAGGCGGTAATACGGTTATCCACAGAATCAGGGGATAACGCAGGAAAGAACATGTG
AGCAAAAGGCCAGCAAAAGGCCAGGAACCGTAAAAAGGCCGCGTTGCTGGCGTTTTTCCATAGGCTCCGC
CCCCCTGACGAGCATCACAAAAATCGACGCTCAAGTCAGAGGTGGCGAAACCCGACAGGACTATAAAGAT
ACCAGGCGTTTCCCCCTGGAAGCTCCCTCGTGCGCTCTCCTGTTCCGACCCTGCCGCTTACCGGATACCT
GTCCGCCTTTCTCCCTTCGGGAAGCGTGGCGCTTTCTCATAGCTCACGCTGTAGGTATCTCAGTTCGGTG
TAGGTCGTTCGCTCCAAGCTGGGCTGTGTGCACGAACCCCCCGTTCAGCCCGACCGCTGCGCCTTATCCG
GTAACTATCGTCTTGAGTCCAACCCGGTAAGACACGACTTATCGCCACTGGCAGCAGCCACTGGTAACAG
GATTAGCAGAGCGAGGTATGTAGGCGGTGCTACAGAGTTCTTGAAGTGGTGGCCTAACTACGGCTACACT
AGAAGAACAGTATTTGGTATCTGCGCTCTGCTGAAGCCAGTTACCTTCGGAAAAAGAGTTGGTAGCTCTT
GATCCGGCAAACAAACCACCGCTGGTAGCGGTGGTTTTTTTGTTTGCAAGCAGCAGATTACGCGCAGAAA
AAAAGGATCTCAAGAAGATCCTTTGATCTTTTCTACGGGGTCTGACGCTCAGTGGAACGAAAACTCACGT
TAAGGGATTTTGGTCATGAGATTATCAAAAAGGATCTTCACCTAGATCCTTTTAAATTAAAAATGAAGTT
TTAAATCAATCTAAAGTATATATGAGTAAACTTGGTCTGACAGTTACCAATGCTTAATCAGTGAGGCACC
TATCTCAGCGATCTGTCTATTTCGTTCATCCATAGTTGCCTGACTCCCCGTCGTGTAGATAACTACGATA
CGGGAGGGCTTACCATCTGGCCCCAGTGCTGCAATGATACCGCGAGACCCACGCTCACCGGCACCAGATT
TATCAGCAATAAACCAGCCAGCCGGAAGGGCCGAGCGCAGAAGTGGTCCTGCAACTTTATCCGCCTCCAT
CCAGTCTATTAATTGTTGCCGGGAAGCTAGAGTAAGTAGTTCGCCAGTTAATAGTTTGCGCAACGTTGTT
GCCATTGCTACAGGCATCGTGGTGTCACGCTCGTCGTTTGGTATGGCTTCATTCAGCTCCGGTTCCCAAC
GATCAAGGCGAGTTACATGATCCCCCATGTTGTGCAAAAAAGCGGTTAGCTCCTTCGGTCCTCCGATCGT
TGTCAGAAGTAAGTTGGCCGCAGTGTTATCACTCATGGTTATGGCAGCACTGCATAATTCTCTTACTGTC
ATGCCATCCGTAAGATGCTTTTCTGTGACTGGTGAGTACTCAACCAAGTCATTCTGAGAATAGTGTATGC
GGCGACCGAGTTGCTCTTGCCCGGCGTCAATACGGGATAATACCGCGCCACATAGCAGAACTTTAAAAGT
GCTCATCATTGGAAAACGTTCTTCGGGGCGAAAACTCTCAAGGATCTTACCGCTGTTGAGATCCAGTTCG
ATGTAACCCACTCGTGCACCCAACTGATCTTCAGCATCTTTTACTTTCACCAGCGTTTCTGGGTGAGCAA
AAACAGGAAGGCAAAATGCCGCAAAAAAGGGAATAAGGGCGACACGGAAATGTTGAATACTCATACTCTT
CCTTTTTCAATATTATTGAAGCATTTATCAGGGTTATTGTCTCATGAGCGGATACATATTTGAATGTATT
TAGAAAAATAAACAAATAGGGGTTCCGCGCACATTTCCCCGAAAAGTGCCACCTAAATTGTAAGCGTTAA
TATTTTGTTAAAATTCGCGTTAAATTTTTGTTAAATCAGCTCATTTTTTAACCAATAGGCCGAAATCGGC
AAAATCCCTTATAAATCAAAAGAATAGACCGAGATAGGGT
[37 nt withheld, positions 6271-6307]
AAAGAACGTGGACTCCAACGTCAAAGG
[49 nt withheld, positions 6335-6383]
T
[91 nt withheld, positions 6385-6475]
G
[124 nt withheld, positions 6477-6600]
CCCATTCGCCATTCAGGCTGCGCAACTGTTGGGAAGGGCGATCGGTGCGGGCCTCTTCGCTATTACGCCA
GCTGGCGAAAGGGGGATGTGCTGCAAGGCGATTAAGTTGGGTAACGCCAGGGTTTTCCCAGTCACGACGT
TGTAAAACGACGGCCAGTGAGCGCGCGTAATACGACTCACTATAGGGCGAATTGGAGCTCCACCGCGGTG
